>Addgene plasmid #37694 | pUASP YFP Rab5 DN | addgene partial sequence | sequence record 59061 | EGFP-C 5'-CATGGTCCTGCTGGAGTTCGTG-3'
AGTCCGGACTCAGATCTCGAGCTCAAGCTTCGAATTCTGCAGTCGACGGTACCGCGGGCCCGGGATCATC
AACAAGTTTGTACAAAAAAGCAGGCTTAATGGCAACCACTCCACGCAGCGGCGGTGCCAGCGGCACTGGA
ACGGCGCAGCGGCCCAATGGCACCTCGCAGAACAAAAGCTGCCAATTCAAGTTGGTGCTCCTCGGCGAGT
CCGCTGTGGGCAAGAACTCACTGGTGCTGCGCTTCGTCAAGGGACAGTTCCACGAGTACCAGGAGAGCAC
GATAGGTGCGGCCTTTCTGACACAGACTATTTGCATAGAGGACACTGTCGTTAAGTTCGAGATCTGGGAC
ACGGCTGGCCAGGAGCGGTACCACAGCTTAGCTCCCATGTATTATCGAGGAGCGCAGGCCGCTATTGTCG
TCTATGATATACAGAATCAGGACAGTTTTCAGCGTGCGAAGACCTGGGTCAAGGAACTGCATAAACAAGC
CTCACCAAACATTGTCATTGCGCTGGCCGGCAACAAGGCAGATTTGTCAAACATTCGCGTCGTAGAGTTC
GATGAAGCGAAGCAATATGCCGAGGAGAACGGGCTGCTGTTCATGGAAACCTCCGCCAAGACGGGCATGA
ATGTGAACGACATCTTCTTGGCCATTGCCAAGAAACTACCTAAGAACGATGGCGCCAACAATCAGGGAAC
CAGCATAAGGCCGACTGGAACCGAAACAAATCGACCGACGAACAACTGCTGCAAGTGAAACCCAGCTTTC
TTGTACAAAGTGG
