[The description below was written by a language model from this plasmid's Addgene catalogue record.]
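Description:
pUASP YFP Rab5 DN is a Drosophila expression plasmid built on the pUASP backbone (about 9.9 kb without the insert), a vector type used for GAL4-responsive transgene expression in flies. In bacteria it is selected with ampicillin. The record lists its copy number as unknown and does not describe the origin of replication or any fly transformation marker, and no feature table is available to confirm other backbone elements.

The payload is the Drosophila melanogaster Rab5 coding sequence (CG3664) carrying the S43N substitution, annotated as a dominant-negative allele. Mutations of this type in small GTPases generally favour the inactive, GDP-bound or nucleotide-free state and interfere with the endogenous protein. Rab5 was introduced by Gateway recombination downstream of a YFP supplied by the backbone, producing an N-terminally YFP-tagged fusion. N-terminal tagging leaves the Rab C-terminus free, the region normally needed for prenylation and membrane association. The promoter is recorded as "GAL4", which means that expression depends on upstream activating sequences bound by the yeast GAL4 transcription factor. The transgene is therefore silent unless combined with a GAL4 driver, allowing tissue- or stage-specific expression in the binary GAL4/UAS system.

The construct belongs to a systematic collection of tagged Drosophila Rab proteins. Its typical use is to generate transgenic flies in which Rab5 function, classically associated with early endosome trafficking, can be disrupted in chosen cells while the mutant protein is followed by YFP fluorescence.
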