Addgene plasmid #37694: pUASP YFP Rab5 DN
Depositing lab: Matthew Scott. Depositing organization: Stanford University. Publication: Thirty-one flavors of Drosophila rab proteins. Zhang J, Schulze KL, Hiesinger PR, Suyama K, Wang S, Fish M, Acar M, Hoskins RA, Bellen HJ, Scott MP. Genetics. 2007 Jun;176(2):1307-22. Epub 2007 Apr 3. 10.1534/genetics.106.066761 PubMed 17409086.
Backbone
  Vector backbone: pUASP
  Backbone size w/o insert (bp): 9939
  Vector type: Insect Expression ; Drosophila
Growth in bacteria
  Bacterial resistance: Ampicillin, 100 μg/mL
  Growth temperature: 37°C
  Growth strain: Top10
  Copy number: Unknown
Gene/Insert
  Gene/Insert name: Rab5
  Species: D. melanogaster (fly)
  Mutation: S43N (dominant negative)
  Entrez Gene: Rab5 (a.k.a. Dmel_CG3664, AAF51265, BAA88244, CG3664, DRab5, Dm Rab5, DmRab5, Dmel\CG3664, Drab5, RAB5, RAB5a, Rab, Rab 5, Rab-5, dRab5, drab5, l(2)k08232, rab5)
  Promoter: GAL4
  Tag / fusion protein: YFP (N terminal on backbone)
  Cloning method: Gateway Cloning
  Sequencing primers: 5′ EGFP-C; 3′ pUASp-3 5'-AGGTTTAACCAGGGGATGCT
Terms and licenses: Academic/Nonprofit Terms; Industry Terms: Not Available to Industry
How to cite: pUASP YFP Rab5 DN was a gift from Matthew Scott (Addgene plasmid # 37694 ; http://n2t.net/addgene:37694 ; RRID:Addgene_37694)
